>Addgene plasmid #246918 | pPIC9K_A2AR_316_V229C_R293A | addgene full sequence | sequence record 490946 | Addgene NGS Result
AGATCTAACATCCAAAGACGAAAGGTTGAATGAAACCTTTTTGCCATCCGACATCCACAGGTCCATTCTC
ACACATAAGTGCCAAACGCAACAGGAGGGGATACACTAGCAGCAGACCGTTGCAAACGCAGGACCTCCAC
TCCTCTTCTCCTCAACACCCACTTTTGCCATCGAAAAACCAGCCCAGTTATTGGGCTTGATTGGAGCTCG
CTCATTCCAATTCCTTCTATTAGGCTACTAACACCATGACTTTATTAGCCTGTCTATCCTGGCCCCCCTG
GCGAGGTTCATGTTTGTTTATTTCCGAATGCAACAAGCTCCGCATTACACCCGAACATCACTCCAGATGA
GGGCTTTCTGAGTGTGGGGTCAAATAGTTTCATGTTCCCCAAATGGCCCAAAACTGACAGTTTAAACGCT
GTCTTGGAACCTAATATGACAAAAGCGTGATCTCATCCAAGATGAACTAAGTTTGGTTCGTTGAAATGCT
AACGGCCAGTTGGTCAAAAAGAAACTTCCAAAAGTCGGCATACCGTTTGTCTTGTTTGGTATTGATTGAC
GAATGCTCAAAAATAATCTCATTAATGCTTAGCGCAGTCTCTCTATCGCTTCTGAACCCCGGTGCACCTG
TGCCGAAACGCAAATGGGGAAACACCCGCTTTTTGGATGATTATGCATTGTCTCCACATTGTATGCTTCC
AAGATTCTGGTGGGAATACTGCTGATAGCCTAACGTTCATGATCAAAATTTAACTGTTCTAACCCCTACT
TGACAGCAATATATAAACAGAAGGAAGCTGCCCTGTCTTAAACCTTTTTTTTTATCATCATTATTAGCTT
ACTTTCATAATTGCGACTGGTTCCAATTGACAAGCTTTTGATTTTAACGACTTTTAACGACAACTTGAGA
AGATCAAAAAACAACTAATTATTCGAAGGATCCAAACGATGAGATTTCCTTCAATTTTTACTGCAGTTTT
ATTCGCAGCATCCTCCGCATTAGCTGCTCCAGTCAACACTACAACAGAAGATGAAACGGCACAAATTCCG
GCTGAAGCTGTCATCGGTTACTCAGATTTAGAAGGGGATTTCGATGTTGCTGTTTTGCCATTTTCCAACA
GCACAAATAACGGGTTATTGTTTATAAATACTACTATTGCCAGCATTGCTGCTAAAGAAGAAGGGGTATC
TCTCGAAAAAAGAGACTACAAGGACGATGACGATAAGTCTAACAACAACAACAACAACAACAACAACAAC
CTTGGCGAAAACTTGTATTTCCAGGGCGCTCCCATCATGGGCTCCTCGGTGTACATCACGGTGGAGCTGG
CCATTGCTGTGCTGGCCATCCTGGGCAATGTGCTGGTGTGCTGGGCCGTGTGGCTCAACAGCAACCTGCA
GAACGTCACCAACTACTTTGTGGTGTCACTGGCGGCGGCCGACATCGCAGTGGGTGTGCTCGCCATCCCC
TTTGCCATCACCATCAGCACCGGGTTCTGCGCTGCCTGCCACGGCTGCCTCTTCATTGCCTGCTTCGTCC
TGGTCCTCACGCAGAGCTCCATCTTCAGTCTCCTGGCCATCGCCATTGACCGCTACATTGCCATCCGCAT
CCCGCTCCGGTACAATGGCTTGGTGACCGGCACGAGGGCTAAGGGCATCATTGCCATCTGCTGGGTGCTG
TCGTTTGCCATCGGCCTGACTCCCATGCTAGGTTGGAACAACTGCGGTCAGCCAAAGGAGGGCAAGAACC
ACTCCCAGGGCTGCGGGGAGGGCCAAGTGGCCTGTCTCTTTGAGGATGTGGTCCCCATGAACTACATGGT
GTACTTCAACTTCTTTGCCTGTGTGCTGGTGCCCCTGCTGCTCATGCTGGGTGTCTATTTGCGGATCTTC
CTGGCGGCGCGACGACAGCTGAAGCAGATGGAGAGCCAGCCTCTGCCGGGGGAGCGGGCACGGTCCACAC
TGCAGAAGGAGTGCCATGCTGCCAAGTCACTGGCCATCATTGTGGGGCTCTTTGCCCTCTGCTGGCTGCC
CCTACACATCATCAACTGCTTCACTTTCTTCTGCCCCGACTGCAGCCACGCCCCTCTCTGGCTCATGTAC
CTGGCCATCGTCCTCTCCCACACCAATTCGGTTGTGAATCCCTTCATCTACGCCTACCGTATCGCCGAGT
TCCGCCAGACCTTCCGCAAGATCATTCGCAGCCACGTCCTGAGGCAGCAAGAACCTTTCAAGGCACATCA
CCATCACCATCACCATCACCATCACTGAGCGGCCGCGAATTAATTCGCCTTAGACATGACTGTTCCTCAG
TTCAAGTTGGGCACTTACGAGAAGACCGGTCTTGCTAGATTCTAATCAAGAGGATGTCAGAATGCCATTT
GCCTGAGAGATGCAGGCTTCATTTTTGATACTTTTTTATTTGTAACCTATATAGTATAGGATTTTTTTTG
TCATTTTGTTTCTTCTCGTACGAGCTTGCTCCTGATCAGCCTATCTCGCAGCTGATGAATATCTTGTGGT
AGGGGTTTGGGAAAATCATTCGAGTTTGATGTTTTTCTTGGTATTTCCCACTCCTCTTCAGAGTACAGAA
GATTAAGTGAGACGTTCGTTTGTGCAAGCTTATCGATAAGCTTTAATGCGGTAGTTTATCACAGTTAAAT
TGCTAACGCAGTCAGGCACCGTGTATGAAATCTAACAATGCGCTCATCGTCATCCTCGGCACCGTCACCC
TGGATGCTGTAGGCATAGGCTTGGTTATGCCGGTACTGCCGGGCCTCTTGCGGGATATCGTCCATTCCGA
CAGCATCGCCAGTCACTATGGCGTGCTGCTAGCGCTATATGCGTTGATGCAATTTCTATGCGCACCCGTT
CTCGGAGCACTGTCCGACCGCTTTGGCCGCCGCCCAGTCCTGCTCGCTTCGCTACTTGGAGCCACTATCG
ACTACGCGATCATGGCGACCACACCCGTCCTGTGGATCTATCGAATCTAAATGTAAGTTAAAATCTCTAA
ATAATTAAATAAGTCCCAGTTTCTCCATACGAACCTTAACAGCATTGCGGTGAGCATCTAGACCTTCAAC
AGCAGCCAGATCCATCACTGCTTGGCCAATATGTTTCAGTCCCTCAGGAGTTACGTCTTGTGAAGTGATG
AACTTCTGGAAGGTTGCAGTGTTAACTCCGCTGTATTGACGGGCATATCCGTACGTTGGCAAAGTGTGGT
TGGTACCGGAGGAGTAATCTCCACAACTCTCTGGAGAGTAGGCACCAACAAACACAGATCCAGCGTGTTG
TACTTGATCAACATAAGAAGAAGCATTCTCGATTTGCAGGATCAAGTGTTCAGGAGCGTACTGATTGGAC
ATTTCCAAAGCCTGCTCGTAGGTTGCAACCGATAGGGTTGTAGAGTGTGCAATACACTTGCGTACAATTT
CAACCCTTGGCAACTGCACAGCTTGGTTGTGAACAGCATCTTCAATTCTGGCAAGCTCCTTGTCTGTCAT
ATCGACAGCCAACAGAATCACCTGGGAATCAATACCATGTTCAGCTTGAGACAGAAGGTCTGAGGCAACG
AAATCTGGATCAGCGTATTTATCAGCAATAACTAGAACTTCAGAAGGCCCAGCAGGCATGTCAATACTAC
ACAGGGCTGATGTGTCATTTTGAACCATCATCTTGGCAGCAGTAACGAACTGGTTTCCTGGACCAAATAT
TTTGTCACACTTAGGAACAGTTTCTGTTCCGTAAGCCATAGCAGCTACTGCCTGGGCGCCTCCTGCTAGC
ACGATACACTTAGCACCAACCTTGTGGGCAACGTAGATGACTTCTGGGGTAAGGGTACCATCCTTCTTAG
GTGGAGATGCAAAAACAATTTCTTTGCAACCAGCAACTTTGGCAGGAACACCCAGCATCAGGGAAGTGGA
AGGCAGAATTGCGGTTCCACCAGGAATATAGAGGCCAACTTTCTCAATAGGTCTTGCAAAACGAGAGCAG
ACTACACCAGGGCAAGTCTCAACTTGCAACGTCTCCGTTAGTTGAGCTTCATGGAATTTCCTGACGTTAT
CTATAGAGAGATCAATGGCTCTCTTAACGTTATCTGGCAATTGCATAAGTTCCTCTGGGAAAGGAGCTTC
TAACACAGGTGTCTTCAAAGCGACTCCATCAAACTTGGCAGTTAGTTCTAAAAGGGCTTTGTCACCATTT
TGACGAACATTGTCGACAATTGGTTTGACTAATTCCATAATCTGTTCCGTTTTCTGGATAGGACGACGAA
GGGCATCTTCAATTTCTTGTGAGGAGGCCTTAGAAACGTCAATTTTGCACAATTCAATACGACCTTCAGA
AGGGACTTCTTTAGGTTTGGATTCTTCTTTAGGTTGTTCCTTGGTGTATCCTGGCTTGGCATCTCCTTTC
CTTCTAGTGACCTTTAGGGACTTCATATCCAGGTTTCTCTCCACCTCGTCCAACGTCACACCGTACTTGG
CACATCTAACTAATGCAAAATAAAATAAGTCAGCACATTCCCAGGCTATATCTTCCTTGGATTTAGCTTC
TGCAAGTTCATCAGCTTCCTCCCTAATTTTAGCGTTCAACAAAACTTCGTCGTCAAATAACCGTTTGGTA
TAAGAACCTTCTGGAGCATTGCTCTTACGATCCCACAAGGTGGCTTCCATGGCTCTAAGACCCTTTGATT
GGCCAAAACAGGAAGTGCGTTCCAAGTGACAGAAACCAACACCTGTTTGTTCAACCACAAATTTCAAGCA
GTCTCCATCACAATCCAATTCGATACCCAGCAACTTTTGAGTTGCTCCAGATGTAGCACCTTTATACCAC
AAACCGTGACGACGAGATTGGTAGACTCCAGTTTGTGTCCTTATAGCCTCCGGAATAGACTTTTTGGACG
AGTACACCAGGCCCAACGAGTAATTAGAAGAGTCAGCCACCAAAGTAGTGAATAGACCATCGGGGCGGTC
AGTAGTCAAAGACGCCAACAAAATTTCACTGACAGGGAACTTTTTGACATCTTCAGAAAGTTCGTATTCA
GTAGTCAATTGCCGAGCATCAATAATGGGGATTATACCAGAAGCAACAGTGGAAGTCACATCTACCAACT
TTGCGGTCTCAGAAAAAGCATAAACAGTTCTACTACCGCCATTAGTGAAACTTTTCAAATCGCCCAGTGG
AGAAGAAAAAGGCACAGCGATACTAGCATTAGCGGGCAAGGATGCAACTTTATCAACCAGGGTCCTATAG
ATAACCCTAGCGCCTGGGATCATCCTTTGGACAACTCTTTCTGCCAAATCTAGGTCCAAAATCACTTCAT
TGATACCATTATTGTACAACTTGAGCAAGTTGTCGATCAGCTCCTCAAATTGGTCCTCTGTAACGGATGA
CTCAACTTGCACATTAACTTGAAGCTCAGTCGATTGAGTGAACTTGATCAGGTTGTGCAGCTGGTCAGCA
GCATAGGGAAACACGGCTTTTCCTACCAAACTCAAGGAATTATCAAACTCTGCAACACTTGCGTATGCAG
GTAGCAAGGGAAATGTCATACTTGAAGTCGGACAGTGAGTGTAGTCTTGAGAAATTCTGAAGCCGTATTT
TTATTATCAGTGAGTCAGTCATCAGGAGATCCTCTACGCCGGACGCATCGTGGCCGACCTGCAGGGGGGG
GGGGGCGCTGAGGTCTGCCTCGTGAAGAAGGTGTTGCTGACTCATACCAGGCCTGAATCGCCCCATCATC
CAGCCAGAAAGTGAGGGAGCCACGGTTGATGAGAGCTTTGTTGTAGGTGGACCAGTTGGTGATTTTGAAC
TTTTGCTTTGCCACGGAACGGTCTGCGTTGTCGGGAAGATGCGTGATCTGATCCTTCAACTCAGCAAAAG
TTCGATTTATTCAACAAAGCCGCCGTCCCGTCAAGTCAGCGTAATGCTCTGCCAGTGTTACAACCAATTA
ACCAATTCTGATTAGAAAAACTCATCGAGCATCAAATGAAACTGCAATTTATTCATATCAGGATTATCAA
TACCATATTTTTGAAAAAGCCGTTTCTGTAATGAAGGAGAAAACTCACCGAGGCAGTTCCATAGGATGGC
AAGATCCTGGTATCGGTCTGCGATTCCGACTCGTCCAACATCAATACAACCTATTAATTTCCCCTCGTCA
AAAATAAGGTTATCAAGTGAGAAATCACCATGAGTGACGACTGAATCCGGTGAGAATGGCAAAAGCTTAT
GCATTTCTTTCCAGACTTGTTCAACAGGCCAGCCATTACGCTCGTCATCAAAATCACTCGCATCAACCAA
ACCGTTATTCATTCGTGATTGCGCCTGAGCGAGACGAAATACGCGATCGCTGTTAAAAGGACAATTACAA
ACAGGAATCGAATGCAACCGGCGCAGGAACACTGCCAGCGCATCAACAATATTTTCACCTGAATCAGGAT
ATTCTTCTAATACCTGGAATGCTGTTTTCCCGGGGATCGCAGTGGTGAGTAACCATGCATCATCAGGAGT
ACGGATAAAATGCTTGATGGTCGGAAGAGGCATAAATTCCGTCAGCCAGTTTAGTCTGACCATCTCATCT
GTAACATCATTGGCAACGCTACCTTTGCCATGTTTCAGAAACAACTCTGGCGCATCGGGCTTCCCATACA
ATCGATAGATTGTCGCACCTGATTGCCCGACATTATCGCGAGCCCATTTATACCCATATAAATCAGCATC
CATGTTGGAATTTAATCGCGGCCTCGAGCAAGACGTTTCCCGTTGAATATGGCTCATAACACCCCTTGTA
TTACTGTTTATGTAAGCAGACAGTTTTATTGTTCATGATGATATATTTTTATCTTGTGCAATGTAACATC
AGAGATTTTGAGACACAACGTGGCTTTCCCCCCCCCCCCTGCAGGTCGGCATCACCGGCGCCACAGGTGC
GGTTGCTGGCGCCTATATCGCCGACATCACCGATGGGGAAGATCGGGCTCGCCACTTCGGGCTCATGAGC
GCTTGTTTCGGCGTGGGTATGGTGGCAGGCCCCGTGGCCGGGGGACTGTTGGGCGCCATCTCCTTGCATG
CACCATTCCTTGCGGCGGCGGTGCTCAACGGCCTCAACCTACTACTGGGCTGCTTCCTAATGCAGGAGTC
GCATAAGGGAGAGCGTCGAGTATCTATGATTGGAAGTATGGGAATGGTGATACCCGCATTCTTCAGTGTC
TTGAGGTCTCCTATCAGATTATGCCCAACTAAAGCAACCGGAGGAGGAGATTTCATGGTAAATTTCTCTG
ACTTTTGGTCATCAGTAGACTCGAACTGTGAGACTATCTCGGTTATGACAGCAGAAATGTCCTTCTTGGA
GACAGTAAATGAAGTCCCACCAATAAAGAAATCCTTGTTATCAGGAACAAACTTCTTGTTTCGAACTTTT
TCGGTGCCTTGAACTATAAAATGTAGAGTGGATATGTCGGGTAGGAATGGAGCGGGCAAATGCTTACCTT
CTGGACCTTCAAGAGGTATGTAGGGTTTGTAGATACTGATGCCAACTTCAGTGACAACGTTGCTATTTCG
TTCAAACCATTCCGAATCCAGAGAAATCAAAGTTGTTTGTCTACTATTGATCCAAGCCAGTGCGGTCTTG
AAACTGACAATAGTGTGCTCGTGTTTTGAGGTCATCTTTGTATGAATAAATCTAGTCTTTGATCTAAATA
ATCTTGACGAGCCAGACGATAATACCAATCTAAACTCTTTAAACGTTAAAGGACAAGTATGTCTGCCTGT
ATTAAACCCCAAATCAGCTCGTAGTCTGATCCTCATCAACTTGAGGGGCACTATCTTGTTTTAGAGAAAT
TTGCGGAGATGCGATATCGAGAAAAAGGTACGCTGATTTTAAACGTGAAATTTATCTCAAGATCTGCTGC
CTCGCGCGTTTCGGTGATGACGGTGAAAACCTCTGACACATGCAGCTCCCGGAGACGGTCACAGCTTGTC
TGTAAGCGGATGCCGGGAGCAGACAAGCCCGTCAGGGCGCGTCAGCGGGTGTTGGCGGGTGTCGGGGCGC
AGCCATGACCCAGTCACGTAGCGATAGCGGAGTGTATACTGGCTTAACTATGCGGCATCAGAGCAGATTG
TACTGAGAGTGCACCATATGCGGTGTGAAATACCGCACAGATGCGTAAGGAGAAAATACCGCATCAGGCG
CTCTTCCGCTTCCTCGCTCACTGACTCGCTGCGCTCGGTCGTTCGGCTGCGGCGAGCGGTATCAGCTCAC
TCAAAGGCGGTAATACGGTTATCCACAGAATCAGGGGATAACGCAGGAAAGAACATGTGAGCAAAAGGCC
AGCAAAAGGCCAGGAACCGTAAAAAGGCCGCGTTGCTGGCGTTTTTCCATAGGCTCCGCCCCCCTGACGA
GCATCACAAAAATCGACGCTCAAGTCAGAGGTGGCGAAACCCGACAGGACTATAAAGATACCAGGCGTTT
CCCCCTGGAAGCTCCCTCGTGCGCTCTCCTGTTCCGACCCTGCCGCTTACCGGATACCTGTCCGCCTTTC
TCCCTTCGGGAAGCGTGGCGCTTTCTCATAGCTCACGCTGTAGGTATCTCAGTTCGGTGTAGGTCGTTCG
CTCCAAGCTGGGCTGTGTGCACGAACCCCCCGTTCAGCCCGACCGCTGCGCCTTATCCGGTAACTATCGT
CTTGAGTCCAACCCGGTAAGACACGACTTATCGCCACTGGCAGCAGCCACTGGTAACAGGATTAGCAGAG
CGAGGTATGTAGGCGGTGCTACAGAGTTCTTGAAGTGGTGGCCTAACTACGGCTACACTAGAAGGACAGT
ATTTGGTATCTGCGCTCTGCTGAAGCCAGTTACCTTCGGAAAAAGAGTTGGTAGCTCTTGATCCGGCAAA
CAAACCACCGCTGGTAGCGGTGGTTTTTTTGTTTGCAAGCAGCAGATTACGCGCAGAAAAAAAGGATCTC
AAGAAGATCCTTTGATCTTTTCTACGGGGTCTGACGCTCAGTGGAACGAAAACTCACGTTAAGGGATTTT
GGTCATGAGATTATCAAAAAGGATCTTCACCTAGATCCTTTTAAATTAAAAATGAAGTTTTAAATCAATC
TAAAGTATATATGAGTAAACTTGGTCTGACAGTTACCAATGCTTAATCAGTGAGGCACCTATCTCAGCGA
TCTGTCTATTTCGTTCATCCATAGTTGCCTGACTCCCCGTCGTGTAGATAACTACGATACGGGAGGGCTT
ACCATCTGGCCCCAGTGCTGCAATGATACCGCGAGACCCACGCTCACCGGCTCCAGATTTATCAGCAATA
AACCAGCCAGCCGGAAGGGCCGAGCGCAGAAGTGGTCCTGCAACTTTATCCGCCTCCATCCAGTCTATTA
ATTGTTGCCGGGAAGCTAGAGTAAGTAGTTCGCCAGTTAATAGTTTGCGCAACGTTGTTGCCATTGCTGC
AGGCATCGTGGTGTCACGCTCGTCGTTTGGTATGGCTTCATTCAGCTCCGGTTCCCAACGATCAAGGCGA
GTTACATGATCCCCCATGTTGTGCAAAAAAGCGGTTAGCTCCTTCGGTCCTCCGATCGTTGTCAGAAGTA
AGTTGGCCGCAGTGTTATCACTCATGGTTATGGCAGCACTGCATAATTCTCTTACTGTCATGCCATCCGT
AAGATGCTTTTCTGTGACTGGTGAGTACTCAACCAAGTCATTCTGAGAATAGTGTATGCGGCGACCGAGT
TGCTCTTGCCCGGCGTCAACACGGGATAATACCGCGCCACATAGCAGAACTTTAAAAGTGCTCATCATTG
GAAAACGTTCTTCGGGGCGAAAACTCTCAAGGATCTTACCGCTGTTGAGATCCAGTTCGATGTAACCCAC
TCGTGCACCCAACTGATCTTCAGCATCTTTTACTTTCACCAGCGTTTCTGGGTGAGCAAAAACAGGAAGG
CAAAATGCCGCAAAAAAGGGAATAAGGGCGACACGGAAATGTTGAATACTCATACTCTTCCTTTTTCAAT
ATTATTGAAGCATTTATCAGGGTTATTGTCTCATGAGCGGATACATATTTGAATGTATTTAGAAAAATAA
ACAAATAGGGGTTCCGCGCACATTTCCCCGAAAAGTGCCACCTGACGTCTAAGAAACCATTATTATCATG
ACATTAACCTATAAAAATAGGCGTATCACGAGGCCCTTTCGTCTTCAAGAATTAATTCTCATGTTTGACA
GCTTATCATCGATAAGCTGACTCATGTTGGTATTGTGAAATAGACGCAGATCGGGAACACTGAAAAATAA
CAGTTATTATTCG
Features (pLannotate 1.2.2; 18 found; start..end, strand, type, name):
      2..937     +  promoter       AOX1 promoter: Pichia pastoris AOX1; inducible promoter, regulated by methanol
    949..1203    +  CDS            α-factor secretion signal: N-terminal secretion signal from S. cerevisiae alpha-factor; MFα1; Cleavage by the Kex2 protease occurs after the dibasic KR sequence.
   1291..2235    +  CDS            ADORA2A (fragment): AA2AR_HUMAN - Also known as ADORA2. Experimental evidence at protein level: Swiss-Prot protein existence level 1. Receptor for adenosine (By similarity). The activity of this receptor is mediated by G proteins which activate adenylyl cyclase (By similarity). From Homo sapiens (Human).
   2239..2262    +  CDS            8xHis: 8xHis affinity tag
   2287..2352    +  CDS            AOX1 (fragment): ALOX1_KOMPC - Experimental evidence at protein level: Swiss-Prot protein existence level 1. Major isoform of alcohol oxidase, which catalyzes the oxidation of methanol to formaldehyde and hydrogen peroxide, the first step in the methanol utilization pathway of methylotrophic yeasts. From Komagataella phaffii (strain ATCC 76273 / CBS 7435 / CECT 11047 / NRRL Y-11430 / Wegner 21-1) (Yeast) (Pichia pastoris).
   2356..2602    +  terminator     AOX1 terminator: Pichia pastoris AOX1; transcription terminator for AOX1
   2685..2978    +  CDS            TcR (fragment): tetracycline efflux protein; tet; confers resistance to tetracycline
   3015..5549    -  CDS            PpHIS4: multifunctional enzyme, required for histidine biosynthesis; Pichia pastoris HIS4; auxotrophic marker for Pichia pastoris
   5675..5821    -  CDS            TRA2_ECOLX (fragment): Protein predicted: Swiss-Prot protein existence level 4. Required for transposition of transposon Tn903. From Escherichia coli.
   5962..6777    -  CDS            KanR: aminoglycoside phosphotransferase; aph(3')-Ia; confers resistance to kanamycin in bacteria or G418 (Geneticin®) in eukaryotes
   6907..7159    +  CDS            TcR (fragment): tetracycline efflux protein; tet; confers resistance to tetracycline
   7156..7904    +  misc_feature   AOX1 3' fragment: region downstream of Pichia pastoris AOX1 gene
   7906..7946    +  CDS            rop (fragment): Rop protein, which maintains plasmids at low copy number; rop
   8048..8188    +  misc_feature   bom: basis of mobility region from pBR322
   8374..8962    -  rep_origin     ori: high-copy-number ColE1/pMB1/pBR322/pUC origin of replication
   9133..9993    -  CDS            AmpR: β-lactamase; bla; confers resistance to ampicillin, carbenicillin, and related antibiotics
   9994..10098   -  promoter       AmpR promoter: bla
  10215..10238   +  promoter       tet promoter (fragment): E. coli promoter for tetracycline efflux protein gene
