[The description below was written by a language model from this plasmid's Addgene catalogue record and pLannotate feature annotations shown in this document.]
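Description:
pPIC9K_A2AR_316_V229C_R293A is a yeast expression plasmid built on the pPIC9K backbone for producing a mutant human adenosine A2A receptor (ADORA2A) in the methylotrophic yeast Pichia pastoris. In E. coli it is maintained through a ColE1/pMB1-type origin and selected with ampicillin via the bla gene; remnants of pBR322 (bom, rop and tetracycline-resistance fragments) are also annotated. For Pichia, the vector carries the HIS4 auxotrophic marker, an AOX1 3' fragment that together with the AOX1 promoter region provides homology for genomic integration, and a Tn903-derived kanamycin resistance gene. That gene confers G418 resistance in yeast and, in pPIC9K-type vectors, is generally used to screen for multicopy integrants.

The expression cassette is driven by the methanol-inducible AOX1 promoter and closed by the AOX1 terminator. The open reading frame begins with the S. cerevisiae alpha-factor secretion signal, which directs the protein into the secretory pathway and is removed by Kex2 cleavage. According to the catalogue entry it is followed by an N-terminal FLAG tag, although the feature table does not annotate this tag in the gap between the signal and the receptor. The receptor is truncated to residues 1–316 and carries the V229C and R293A substitutions. A C-terminal polyhistidine tag for affinity purification is listed as 10xHis in the catalogue, whereas the automated annotation marks an 8xHis feature. The record gives the purpose as expression of A2AR mutants in Pichia, and the associated publication concerns mutants that trap intermediate states in order to study GPCR conformational allostery. The record does not state the specific role of each substitution.
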