Addgene plasmid #246918: pPIC9K_A2AR_316_V229C_R293A
Purpose: Express A2AR mutants in Pichia Pastoris
Depositing lab: Libin Ye. Depositing organization: University of South Florida. Publication: Intermediate-state-trapped mutants pinpoint G protein-coupled receptor conformational allostery. Wang X, Neale C, Kim SK, Goddard WA, Ye L. Nat Commun. 2023 Mar 10;14(1):1325. doi: 10.1038/s41467-023-36971-6. PubMed 36899002.
Backbone
  Vector backbone: pPIC9K
  Vector type: Yeast Expression
Growth in bacteria
  Bacterial resistance: Ampicillin, 100 μg/mL
  Growth temperature: 37°C
  Growth strain: DH5alpha
  Copy number: Unknown
Gene/Insert
  Gene/Insert name: Adenosine A2A receptor
  Species: H. sapiens (human)
  Mutation: truncated to aa 1-316, V229C, R293A
  Entrez Gene: ADORA2A (a.k.a. A2aR, ADORA2, RDC8)
  Promoter: AOX1
  Tag / fusion protein: alpha-factor secretion signal, FLAG (N terminal on insert); 10xHis (C terminal on insert)
  Cloning method: Unknown
  Sequencing primers: 5′ n/a
Terms and licenses: Academic/Nonprofit Terms; Industry Terms: Not Available to Industry
How to cite: pPIC9K_A2AR_316_V229C_R293A was a gift from Libin Ye (Addgene plasmid # 246918 ; http://n2t.net/addgene:246918 ; RRID:Addgene_246918)
