>Addgene plasmid #246918 | pPIC9K_A2AR_316_V229C_R293A | depositor partial sequence | sequence record 485346 | AOX1
GATCTAACATCCAAAGACGAAAGGTTGAATGAAACCTTTTTGCCATCCGACATCCACAGGTCCATTCTCA
CACATAAGTGCCAAACGCAACAGGAGGGGATACACTAGCAGCAGACCGTTGCAAACGCAGGACCTCCACT
CCTCTTCTCCTCAACACCCACTTTTGCCATCGAAAAACCAGCCCAGTTATTGGGCTTGATTGGAGCTCGC
TCATTCCAATTCCTTCTATTAGGCTACTAACACCATGACTTTATTAGCCTGTCTATCCTGGCCCCCCTGG
CGAGGTTCATGTTTGTTTATTTCCGAATGCAACAAGCTCCGCATTACACCCGAACATCACTCCAGATGAG
GGCTTTCTGAGTGTGGGGTCAAATAGTTTCATGTTCCCCAAATGGCCCAAAACTGACAGTTTAAACGCTG
TCTTGGAACCTAATATGACAAAAGCGTGATCTCATCCAAGATGAACTAAGTTTGGTTCGTTGAAATGCTA
ACGGCCAGTTGGTCAAAAAGAAACTTCCAAAAGTCGCCATACCGTTTGTCTTGTTTGGTATTGATTGACG
AATGCTCAAAAATAATCTCATTAATGCTTAGCGCAGTCTCTCTATCGCTTCTGAACCCCGGTGCACCTGT
GCCGAAACGCAAATGGGGAAACACCCGCTTTTTGGATGATTATGCATTGTCTCCACATTGTATGCTTCCA
AGATTCTGGTGGGAATACTGCTGATAGCCTAACGTTCATGATCAAAATTTAACTGTTCTAACCCCTACTT
GACAGCAATATATAAACAGAAGGAAGCTGCCCTGTCTTAAACCTTTTTTTTTATCATCATTATTAGCTTA
CTTTCATAATTGCGACTGGTTCCAATTGACAAGCTTTTGATTTTAACGACTTTTAACGACAACTTGAGAA
GATCAAAAAACAACTAATTATTCGAA
